>Addgene plasmid #37882 | MSCV-N 18E5 | depositor partial sequence | sequence record 47527 | Tag and insert
GGCGCCGGAATTAGATCTGCCACCATGGACTACAAGGATGACGATGACAAGCTCGATGGAGGATACCCAT
ACGATGTTCCAGATTACGCTGCTCGAGGTTATCAAACAAGTTTGTACAAAAAAGTTGGCACCATGTTATC
ACTTATTTTTTTATTTTGCTTTTGTGTATGCATGTATGTGTGCTGCCATGTCCCGCTTTTGCCATCTGTC
TGTATGTGTGCGTATGCATGGGTATTGGTATTTGTGTATATTGTGGTAATAACGTCCCCTGCCACAGCAT
TCACAGTATATGTATTTTGTTTTTTATTGCCCATGTTACTATTGCATATACATGCTATATTGTCTTTACA
GTAGCCAACTTTCTTGTACAAAGTGGTTCGATAACGAATTCCG
