>Addgene plasmid #37882 | MSCV-N 18E5 | addgene partial sequence | sequence record 50229 | pLXSN-5
TCACTCCTTCTCTAGGCGCCGGAATTAGATCTGCCACCATGGACTACAAGGATGACGATGACAAGCTCGA
TGGAGGATACCCATACGATGTTCCAGATTACGCTGCTCGAGGTTATCAAACAAGTTTGTACAAAAAAGTT
GGCACCATGTTATCACTTATTTTTTTATTTTGCTTTTGTGTATGCATGTATGTGTGCTGCCATGTCCCGC
TTTTGCCATCTGTCTGTATGTGTGCGTATGCATGGGTATTGGTATTTGTGTATATTGTGGTAATAACGTC
CCCTGCCACAGCATTCACAGTATATGTATTTTGTTTTTTATTGCCCATGTTACTATTGCATATACATGCT
ATATTGTCTTTACAGTAGCCAACTTTCTTGTACAAAGTGGTTCGATAACGAATTCCGCCCCCCCCCCC
