[The description below was written by a language model from this plasmid's Addgene catalogue record.]
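Description:
MSCV-N 18E5 is a retroviral mammalian expression plasmid built on the MSCV-N FLAGHA backbone, a murine stem cell virus-type vector designed for Gateway recombination cloning. It carries the E5 open reading frame of human papillomavirus type 18 (also listed as HpV18gp6), an insert of about 220 bp, placed so that the backbone supplies Flag and HA epitope tags at the N terminus of the protein. The dual tag allows the small E5 protein to be detected and recovered by sequential affinity purification without an E5-specific antibody. In bacteria the plasmid is maintained as a low-copy replicon under ampicillin selection. Transduced or transfected mammalian cells are selected with puromycin.

The record lists the promoter as "PKG", which most likely refers to the PGK promoter. In MSCV-type vectors the retroviral LTR usually drives the insert while an internal PGK promoter drives the puromycin resistance gene, but the record does not spell out this arrangement and no feature table is available to confirm it. The listed backbone size without insert (8162 bp) is larger than the total vector size (6882 bp). This is consistent with loss of the Gateway destination cassette when it is exchanged for the short E5 insert, although the record does not say so.

The plasmid comes from a systematic study of how tumour virus proteins perturb host cell networks. It is suited to producing retrovirus for stable expression of tagged HPV18 E5 in mammalian cells, for example to examine host interaction partners or downstream cellular effects.
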