Addgene plasmid #37882: MSCV-N 18E5
Depositing lab: Karl Munger. Depositing organization: Brigham and Women's Hospital. Publication: Interpreting cancer genomes using systematic host network perturbations by tumour virus proteins. Rozenblatt-Rosen O, Deo RC, Padi M, Adelmant G, Calderwood MA, Rolland T, Grace M, Dricot A, Askenazi M, Tavares M, Pevzner SJ, Abderazzaq F, Byrdsong D, Carvunis AR, Chen AA, Cheng J, Correll M, Duarte M, Fan C, Feltkamp MC, Ficarro SB, Franchi R, Garg BK, Gulbahce N, Hao T, Holthaus AM, James R, Korkhin A, Litovchick L, Mar JC, Pak TR, Rabello S, Rubio R, Shen Y, Singh S, Spangle JM, Tasan M, Wanamaker S, Webber JT, Roecklein-Canfield J, Johannsen E, Barabasi AL, Beroukhim R, Kieff E, Cusick ME, Hill DE, Munger K, Marto JA, Quackenbush J, Roth FP, DeCaprio JA, Vidal M. Nature. 2012 Jul 26;487(7408):491-5. 10.1038/nature11288 PubMed 22810586.
Backbone
  Vector backbone: MSCV-N FLAGHA
  Backbone size w/o insert (bp): 8162
  Total vector size (bp): 6882
  Vector type: Mammalian Expression, Retroviral
  Selectable markers: Puromycin
Growth in bacteria
  Bacterial resistance: Ampicillin, 100 μg/mL
  Growth temperature: 37°C
  Growth strain: DH5alpha
  Copy number: Low Copy
Gene/Insert
  Gene/Insert name: HPV 18 E5 (alt names: E5; HpV18gp6)
  Species: HPV
  Insert size (bp): 220
  GenBank ID: NP_040315.1
  Entrez Gene: E5 (a.k.a. HpV18gp6)
  Promoter: PKG
  Tag / fusion protein: Flag (N terminal on backbone); HA (N terminal on backbone)
  Cloning method: Gateway Cloning
  Sequencing primers: 5′ LXSN 5'; 3′ MSCV-N seq. rev
Resource information
  A portion of this plasmid was derived from a plasmid made by: Y. Jacob lab
Terms and licenses: Academic/Nonprofit Terms; Industry Terms: Not Available to Industry
How to cite: MSCV-N 18E5 was a gift from Karl Munger (Addgene plasmid # 37882 ; http://n2t.net/addgene:37882 ; RRID:Addgene_37882)
